Addgene plasmid #85872: AB.pCCL.sin.cPPT.GFP.miR-152-3p.sensor.PGK.dNGFR.WPRE
Purpose: Sensor Plasmid
Depositing lab: Brian Brown. Depositing organization: Icahn School of Medicine at Mount Sinai. Publication: High-throughput assessment of microRNA activity and function using microRNA sensor and decoy libraries. Mullokandov G, Baccarini A, Ruzo A, Jayaprakash AD, Tung N, Israelow B, Evans MJ, Sachidanandam R, Brown BD. Nat Methods. 2012 Jul 1;9(8):840-6. doi: 10.1038/nmeth.2078. PubMed 22751203.
Backbone
  Vector backbone: AB.pCCL.sin.cPPT.GFP.PGK.dNGFR.WPRE
  Backbone size w/o insert (bp): 9309
  Total vector size (bp): 9480
  Vector type: Lentiviral
  Selectable markers: eGFP, NGFR
Growth in bacteria
  Bacterial resistance: Ampicillin, 100 μg/mL
  Growth temperature: 37°C
  Growth strain: NEB Stable
  Copy number: High Copy
Gene/Insert
  Gene/Insert name: miR-152-3p Sensor
  Species: H. sapiens (human)
  Insert size (bp): 171
  Entrez Gene: MIR152 (a.k.a. MIRN152, mir-152)
  Promoter: PGK
  Cloning method: Restriction Enzyme; 5′ cloning site NheI (not destroyed); 3′ cloning site AgeI (not destroyed)
  Sequencing primers: 5′ AACAGACATACAAACTAAAG
Terms and licenses: Academic/Nonprofit Terms; Industry Terms: Not Available to Industry
How to cite: AB.pCCL.sin.cPPT.GFP.miR-152-3p.sensor.PGK.dNGFR.WPRE was a gift from Brian Brown (Addgene plasmid # 85872 ; http://n2t.net/addgene:85872 ; RRID:Addgene_85872)
