[The description below was written by a language model from this plasmid's Addgene catalogue record and pLannotate feature annotations shown in this document.]
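Description:
AB.pCCL.sin.cPPT.GFP.miR-152-3p.sensor.PGK.dNGFR.WPRE is a third-generation-style, self-inactivating HIV-1 lentiviral transfer plasmid that reports the activity of human miR-152-3p in transduced cells. It is propagated in E. coli through a high-copy ColE1/pUC origin with ampicillin resistance (AmpR). It also carries an f1 origin, an SV40 origin and remnants of the lac/lacZα cloning region from the parental backbone. Viral genomic RNA is driven by a CMV enhancer/promoter fused to a truncated 5' LTR. This is followed by the Ψ packaging signal with a gag fragment, the RRE for Rev-dependent export, the cPPT/CTS, a WPRE and a ΔU3 3' LTR, which leaves the integrated provirus without LTR promoter activity.

The payload is a bidirectional expression cassette. The human PGK promoter drives a truncated NGFR (dNGFR) surface marker in one direction. An abutting minimal CMV promoter faces the opposite way and drives EGFP, whose transcript ends at an SV40 poly(A) signal lying antisense to the viral genome. The 171 bp sensor insert, cloned between NheI and AgeI, is not annotated in the feature table. It most likely occupies the unannotated gap between the EGFP coding sequence and that poly(A) signal, placing the miRNA target sequence in the EGFP 3' UTR. In cells where miR-152-3p is active, the EGFP transcript should be repressed while dNGFR is unaffected, so dNGFR can serve as an internal normaliser for transduction and expression level. The associated publication describes such sensors as part of libraries for high-throughput measurement of microRNA activity. The sequenced record is 9,458 nt, slightly shorter than the catalogued 9,480 bp.
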