Features (pLannotate 1.2.2; 34 found; start..end, strand, type, name):
      1..720     +  CDS            EGFP: the original enhanced GFP (Yang et al., 1996) mammalian codon-optimized
    944..963     +  misc_feature   MCS (fragment): pBluescript multiple cloning site
    991..1125    -  polyA_signal   SV40 poly(A) signal: SV40 polyadenylation signal
   1148..1232    -  CDS            large T antigen (fragment): large T antigen from SV40 (simian virus 40)
   1262..1379    -  misc_feature   cPPT/CTS: central polypurine tract and central termination sequence of HIV-1
   1398..1498    -  CDS            Rev (fragment): human immunodeficiency virus 1 (HIV-1) Rev protein; rev; enhances nuclear export of unspliced and incompletely spliced viral mRNAs
   1875..2108    -  misc_feature   RRE: The Rev response element (RRE) of HIV-1 allows for Rev-dependent mRNA export from the nucleus to the cytoplasm.
   2254..2617    -  CDS            HIV-1 gag (fragment): gag protein from human immunodeficiency virus 1; gag
   2601..2726    -  misc_feature   HIV-1 Ψ: packaging signal of human immunodeficiency virus type 1
   2773..2953    -  LTR            5' LTR (truncated): truncated 5' long terminal repeat (LTR) from HIV-1
   2968..3171    -  promoter       CMV promoter: human cytomegalovirus (CMV) immediate early promoter
   3172..3551    -  enhancer       CMV enhancer: human cytomegalovirus immediate early enhancer
   3652..3670    -  promoter       T3 promoter: promoter for bacteriophage T3 RNA polymerase
   3715..3731    -  protein_bind   lac operator: The lac repressor binds to the lac operator to inhibit transcription in E. coli. This inhibition can be relieved by adding lactose or isopropyl-β-D-thiogalactopyranoside (IPTG). lac repressor encoded by lacI
   3739..3769    -  promoter       lac promoter: promoter for the E. coli lac operon
   3784..3805    -  protein_bind   CAP binding site: CAP binding activates transcription in the presence of cAMP. E. coli catabolite activator protein
   3818..3910    -  CDS            lacI (fragment): lac repressor; lacI; The lac repressor binds to the lac operator to inhibit transcription in E. coli. This inhibition can be relieved by adding lactose or isopropyl-β-D-thiogalactopyranoside (IPTG).
   4093..4681    -  rep_origin     ori: high-copy-number ColE1/pMB1/pBR322/pUC origin of replication
   4852..5712    -  CDS            AmpR: β-lactamase; bla; confers resistance to ampicillin, carbenicillin, and related antibiotics
   5713..5817    -  promoter       AmpR promoter: bla
   5870..6298    -  rep_origin     f1 ori (sequence partly withheld): f1 bacteriophage origin of replication; arrow indicates direction of (+) strand synthesis
   6303..6458    -  CDS            lacZα (fragment): LacZα fragment of β-galactosidase; lacZ fragment
   6466..6484    +  promoter       T7 promoter: promoter for bacteriophage T7 RNA polymerase
   6505..6640    -  rep_origin     SV40 ori: SV40 origin of replication
   6680..6801    -  polyA_signal   SV40 poly(A) signal: SV40 polyadenylation signal
   6873..7106    -  LTR            3' LTR (ΔU3): self-inactivating 3' long terminal repeat (LTR) from HIV-1
   7108..7176    -  CDS            nef (fragment): NEF_HV1Z2 - Experimental evidence at protein level: Swiss-Prot protein existence level 1. Extracellular Nef protein targets CD4(+) T-lymphocytes for apoptosis by interacting with CXCR4 surface receptors. From Human immunodeficiency virus type 1 group M subtype D (isolate Z2/CDC-Z34) (HIV-1).
   7193..7781    -  misc_feature   WPRE: woodchuck hepatitis virus posttranscriptional regulatory element
   7795..7813    -  misc_feature   MCS (fragment): pUC18/19 multiple cloning site
   7816..8643    -  CDS            NGFR (fragment): TNR16_HUMAN - Also known as TNFRSF16. Experimental evidence at protein level: Swiss-Prot protein existence level 1. Low affinity receptor which can bind to NGF, BDNF, NTF3, and NTF4. Forms a heterodimeric receptor with SORCS2 that binds the precursor forms of NGF, BDNF and NTF3 with high affinity, and has much lower affinity for mature NGF and BDNF (PubMed:24908487). Plays an important role in differentiation and survival of specific neuronal populations during development (By similarity). Can mediate cell survival as well as cell death of neural cells. Plays a role in the inactivation of RHOA
   8758..8782    -  misc_feature   MCS (fragment): pBluescript multiple cloning site
   8785..9295    -  promoter       hPGK promoter: human phosphoglycerate kinase 1 promoter
   9298..9321    +  misc_feature   MCS (fragment): pBluescript multiple cloning site
   9323..9361    +  promoter       minimal CMV promoter: human cytomegalovirus (CMV) immediate early promoter
>Addgene plasmid #85872 | AB.pCCL.sin.cPPT.GFP.miR-152-3p.sensor.PGK.dNGFR.WPRE | addgene full sequence | sequence record 170013 | Addgene NGS Result
ATGGTGAGCAAGGGCGAGGAGCTGTTCACCGGGGTGGTGCCCATCCTGGTCGAGCTGGACGGCGACGTAA
ACGGCCACAAGTTCAGCGTGTCCGGCGAGGGCGAGGGCGATGCCACCTACGGCAAGCTGACCCTGAAGTT
CATCTGCACCACCGGCAAGCTGCCCGTGCCCTGGCCCACCCTCGTGACCACCCTGACCTACGGCGTGCAG
TGCTTCAGCCGCTACCCCGACCACATGAAGCAGCACGACTTCTTCAAGTCCGCCATGCCCGAAGGCTACG
TCCAGGAGCGCACCATCTTCTTCAAGGACGACGGCAACTACAAGACCCGCGCCGAGGTGAAGTTCGAGGG
CGACACCCTGGTGAACCGCATCGAGCTGAAGGGCATCGACTTCAAGGAGGACGGCAACATCCTGGGGCAC
AAGCTGGAGTACAACTACAACAGCCACAACGTCTATATCATGGCCGACAAGCAGAAGAACGGCATCAAGG
TGAACTTCAAGATCCGCCACAACATCGAGGACGGCAGCGTGCAGCTCGCCGACCACTACCAGCAGAACAC
CCCCATCGGCGACGGCCCCGTGCTGCTGCCCGACAACCACTACCTGAGCACCCAGTCCGCCCTGAGCAAA
GACCCCAACGAGAAGCGCGATCACATGGTCCTGCTGGAGTTCGTGACCGCCGCCGGGATCACTCTCGGCA
TGGACGAGCTGTACAAGTAAAGCGGCCGCGTCGAGAGATGGGGGAGGCTAACTGAGCTAGCCGACCTTAA
CTGGGGAGTACTGGTCGACGTAGCCCAAGTTCTGTCATGCACTGACCAAGTTCTGTCATGCACTGACCAA
GTTCTGTCATGCACTGACCAAGTTCTGTCATGCACTGACCAAGTTCTGTCATGCACTGACCAAGTTCTGT
CATGCACTGAACCGGTACTAGCTTAGTCATGCACCGGGCTGCAGGAATTCGATGACAGGCGCAGCTTCCG
AGGGATTTGAGATCCAGACATGATAAGATACATTGATGAGTTTGGACAAACCAAAACTAGAATGCAGTGA
AAAAAATGCCTTATTTGTGAAATTTGTGATGCTATTGCCTTATTTGTAACCATTATAAGCTGCAATAAAC
AAGTTAACAACAACAATTGCATTCATTTTATGTTTCAGGTTCAGGGGGAGGTGTGGGAGGTTTTTTAAAG
CAAGTAAAACCTCTACAAATGTGGTATGGCTGATTATGATCAGATCTCTCGAGGCTAGTCTCGTGATCGA
TAAAATTTTGAATTTTTGTAATTTGTTTTTGTAATTCTTTAGTTTGTATGTCTGTTGCTATTATGTCTAC
TATTCTTTCCCCTGCACTGTACCCCCCAATCCCCCCTTTTCTTTTAAAAGTTAACCGATACCGTCGAGAT
CCGTTCACTAATCGAATGGATCTGTCTCTGTCTCTCTCTCCACCTTCTTCTTCTATTCCTTCGGGCCTGT
CGGGTCCCCTCGGGGTTGGGAGGTGGGTCTGAAACGATAATGGTGAATATCCCTGCCTAACTCTATTCAC
TATAGAAAGTACAGCAAAAACTATTCTTAAACCTACCAAGCCTCCTACTATCATTATGAATAATTTTATA
TACCACAGCCAATTTGTTATGTTAAACCAATTCCACAAACTTGCCCATTTATCTAATTCCAATAATTCTT
GTTCATTCTTTTCTTGCTGGTTTTGCGATTCTTCAATTAAGGAGTGTATTAAGCTTGTGTAATTGTTAAT
TTCTCTGTCCCACTCCATCCAGGTCGTGTGATTCCAAATCTGTTCCAGAGATTTATTACTCCAACTAGCA
TTCCAAGGCACAGCAGTGGTGCAAATGAGTTTTCCAGAGCAACCCCAAATCCCCAGGAGCTGTTGATCCT
TTAGGTATCTTTCCACAGCCAGGATTCTTGCCTGGAGCTGCTTGATGCCCCAGACTGTGAGTTGCAACAG
ATGCTGTTGCGCCTCAATAGCCCTCAGCAAATTGTTCTGCTGCTGCACTATACCAGACAATAATTGTCTG
GCCTGTACCGTCAGCGTCATTGACGCTGCGCCCATAGTGCTTCCTGCTGCTCCCAAGAACCCAAGGAACA
AAGCTCCTATTCCCACTGCTCTTTTTTCTCTCTGCACCACTCTTCTCTTTGCCTTGGTGGGTGCTACTCC
TAATGGTTCAATTTTTACTACTTTATATTTATATAATTCACTTCTCCAATTGTCCCTCATATCTCCTCCT
CCAGGTCTGAAGATCAGCGGCCGCTTGCTGTGCGGTGGTCTTACTTTTGTTTTGCTCTTCCTCTATCTTG
TCTAAAGCTTCCTTGGTGTCTTTTATCTCTATCCTTTGATGCACACAATAGAGGGTTGCTACTGTATTAT
ATAATGATCTAAGTTCTTCTGATCCTGTCTGAAGGGATGGTTGTAGCTGTCCCAGTATTTGTCTACAGCC
TTCTGATGTTTCTAACAGGCCAGGATTAACTGCGAATCGTTCTAGCTCCCTGCTTGCCCATACTATATGT
TTTAATTTATATTTTTTCTTTCCCCCTGGCCTTAACCGAATTTTTTCCCATCGCGATCTAATTCTCCCCC
GCTTAATACTGACGCTCTCGCACCCATCTCTCTCCTTCTAGCCTCCGCTAGTCAAAATTTTTGGCGTACT
CACCAGTCGCCGCCCCTCGCCTCTTGCCGTGCGCGCTTCAGCAAGCCGAGTCCTGCGTCGAGAGAGCTCC
TCTGGTTTCCCTTTCGCTTTCAAGTCCCTGTTCGGGCGCCACTGCTAGAGATTTTCCACACTGACTAAAA
GGGTCTGAGGGATCTCTAGTTACCAGAGTCACACAACAGACGGGCACACACTACTTGAAGCACTCAAGGC
AAGCTTTATTGAGGCTTAAGCAGTGGGTTCCCTAGTTAGCCAGAGAGCTCCCAGGCTCAGATCTGGTCTA
ACCAGAGAGACCCCGGTTCACTAAACGAGCTCTGCTTATATAGACCTCCCACCGTACACGCCTACCGCCC
ATTTGCGTCAATGGGGCGGAGTTGTTACGACATTTTGGAAAGTCCCGTTGATTTTGGTGCCAAAACAAAC
TCCCATTGACGTCAATGGGGTGGAGACTTGGAAATCCCCGTGAGTCAAACCGCTATCCACGCCCATTGAT
GTACTGCCAAAACCGCATCACCATGGTAATAGCGATGACTAATACGTAGATGTACTGCCAAGTAGGAAAG
TCCCATAAGGTCATGTACTGGGCATAATGCCAGGCGGGCCATTTACCGTCATTGACGTCAATAGGGGGCG
TACTTGGCATATGATACACTTGATGTACTGCCAAGTGGGCAGTTTACCGTAAATACTCCACCCATTGACG
TCAATGGAAAGTCCCTATTGGCGTTACTATGGGAACATACGTCATTATTGACGTCAATGGGCGGGGGTCG
TTGGGCGGTCAGCCAGGCGGGCCATTTACCGTAAGTTATGTAACGCGGAACTCCATATATGGGCTATGAA
CTAATGACCCCGTAATTGATTACTATTAATAACTAGTCAATAATCAATGTCAACATGGCGGTAATGTTGG
ACATGAGCCAATATAAATGTACATATTATGATATGGATACAACGTATGCAATGGCCAAGCTTGCAGCTCC
AGCTTTTGTTCCCTTTAGTGAGGGTTAATTGCGCGCTTGGCGTAATCATGGTCATAGCTGTTTCCTGTGT
GAAATTGTTATCCGCTCACAATTCCACACAACATACGAGCCGGAAGCATAAAGTGTAAAGCCTGGGGTGC
CTAATGAGTGAGCTAACTCACATTAATTGCGTTGCGCTCACTGCCCGCTTTCCAGTCGGGAAACCTGTCG
TGCCAGCTGCATTAATGAATCGGCCAACGCGCGGGGAGAGGCGGTTTGCGTATTGGGCGCTCTTCCGCTT
CCTCGCTCACTGACTCGCTGCGCTCGGTCGTTCGGCTGCGGCGAGCGGTATCAGCTCACTCAAAGGCGGT
AATACGGTTATCCACAGAATCAGGGGATAACGCAGGAAAGAACATGTGAGCAAAAGGCCAGCAAAAGGCC
AGGAACCGTAAAAAGGCCGCGTTGCTGGCGTTTTTCCATAGGCTCCGCCCCCCTGACGAGCATCACAAAA
ATCGACGCTCAAGTCAGAGGTGGCGAAACCCGACAGGACTATAAAGATACCAGGCGTTTCCCCCTGGAAG
CTCCCTCGTGCGCTCTCCTGTTCCGACCCTGCCGCTTACCGGATACCTGTCCGCCTTTCTCCCTTCGGGA
AGCGTGGCGCTTTCTCATAGCTCACGCTGTAGGTATCTCAGTTCGGTGTAGGTCGTTCGCTCCAAGCTGG
GCTGTGTGCACGAACCCCCCGTTCAGCCCGACCGCTGCGCCTTATCCGGTAACTATCGTCTTGAGTCCAA
CCCGGTAAGACACGACTTATCGCCACTGGCAGCAGCCACTGGTAACAGGATTAGCAGAGCGAGGTATGTA
GGCGGTGCTACAGAGTTCTTGAAGTGGTGGCCTAACTACGGCTACACTAGAAGAACAGTATTTGGTATCT
GCGCTCTGCTGAAGCCAGTTACCTTCGGAAAAAGAGTTGGTAGCTCTTGATCCGGCAAACAAACCACCGC
TGGTAGCGGTGGTTTTTTTGTTTGCAAGCAGCAGATTACGCGCAGAAAAAAAGGATCTCAAGAAGATCCT
TTGATCTTTTCTACGGGGTCTGACGCTCAGTGGAACGAAAACTCACGTTAAGGGATTTTGGTCATGAGAT
TATCAAAAAGGATCTTCACCTAGATCCTTTTAAATTAAAAATGAAGTTTTAAATCAATCTAAAGTATATA
TGAGTAAACTTGGTCTGACAGTTACCAATGCTTAATCAGTGAGGCACCTATCTCAGCGATCTGTCTATTT
CGTTCATCCATAGTTGCCTGACTCCCCGTCGTGTAGATAACTACGATACGGGAGGGCTTACCATCTGGCC
CCAGTGCTGCAATGATACCGCGAGACCCACGCTCACCGGCTCCAGATTTATCAGCAATAAACCAGCCAGC
CGGAAGGGCCGAGCGCAGAAGTGGTCCTGCAACTTTATCCGCCTCCATCCAGTCTATTAATTGTTGCCGG
GAAGCTAGAGTAAGTAGTTCGCCAGTTAATAGTTTGCGCAACGTTGTTGCCATTGCTACAGGCATCGTGG
TGTCACGCTCGTCGTTTGGTATGGCTTCATTCAGCTCCGGTTCCCAACGATCAAGGCGAGTTACATGATC
CCCCATGTTGTGCAAAAAAGCGGTTAGCTCCTTCGGTCCTCCGATCGTTGTCAGAAGTAAGTTGGCCGCA
GTGTTATCACTCATGGTTATGGCAGCACTGCATAATTCTCTTACTGTCATGCCATCCGTAAGATGCTTTT
CTGTGACTGGTGAGTACTCAACCAAGTCATTCTGAGAATAGTGTATGCGGCGACCGAGTTGCTCTTGCCC
GGCGTCAATACGGGATAATACCGCGCCACATAGCAGAACTTTAAAAGTGCTCATCATTGGAAAACGTTCT
TCGGGGCGAAAACTCTCAAGGATCTTACCGCTGTTGAGATCCAGTTCGATGTAACCCACTCGTGCACCCA
ACTGATCTTCAGCATCTTTTACTTTCACCAGCGTTTCTGGGTGAGCAAAAACAGGAAGGCAAAATGCCGC
AAAAAAGGGAATAAGGGCGACACGGAAATGTTGAATACTCATACTCTTCCTTTTTCAATATTATTGAAGC
ATTTATCAGGGTTATTGTCTCATGAGCGGATACATATTTGAATGTATTTAGAAAAATAAACAAATAGGGG
TTCCGCGCACATTTCCCCGAAAAGTGCCACCTAAATTGTAAGCGTTAATATTTTGTTAAAATTCGCGTTA
AATTTTTGTTAAATCAGCTCATTTTTTAACCAATAGGCCGAAATCGGCAAAATCCCTTATAAATCAAAAG
AATAGACCGAGATAGGGT
[37 nt withheld, positions 5969-6005]
AAAGAACGTGGACTCCAACGTCAAAGG
[49 nt withheld, positions 6033-6081]
T
[91 nt withheld, positions 6083-6173]
G
[124 nt withheld, positions 6175-6298]
CCCATTCGCCATTCAGGCTGCGCAACTGTTGGGAAGGGCGATCGGTGCGGGCCTCTTCGCTATTACGCCA
GCTGGCGAAAGGGGGATGTGCTGCAAGGCGATTAAGTTGGGTAACGCCAGGGTTTTCCCAGTCACGACGT
TGTAAAACGACGGCCAGTGAGCGCGCGTAATACGACTCACTATAGGGCGAATTGGGTACGTCCCTAGGCC
TCCAAAAAAGCCTCCTCACTACTTCTGGAATAGCTCAGAGGCCGAGGCGGCCTCGGCCTCTGCATAAATA
AAAAAAATTAGTCAGCCATGGGGCGGAGAATGGGCGGAACTGGGCGGAGTTAGGGGCGGGATGGGCGGAG
TTAGGGGCGGGATAGCTAGAGCCAGACATGATAAGATACATTGATGAGTTTGGACAAACCACAACTAGAA
TGCAGTGAAAAAAATGCTTTATTTGTGAAATTTGTGATGCTATTGCTTTATTTGTAACCATTATAAGCTG
CAATAAACAAGTTCCTCTCACTCTCTGATATTCATTTCTTTGCAAGTTATAAATACTGAATAATAAGATG
ACATGAACTACTACTGCTAGAGATTTTCCACACTGACTAAAAGGGTCTGAGGGATCTCTAGTTACCAGAG
TCACACAACAGACGGGCACACACTACTTGAAGCACTCAAGGCAAGCTTTATTGAGGCTTAAGCAGTGGGT
TCCCTAGTTAGCCAGAGAGCTCCCAGGCTCAGATCTGGTCTAACCAGAGAGACCCAGTACAAGCAAAAAG
CAGATCTTGTCTTCGTTGGGAGTGAATTAGCCCTTCCAGTCCCCCCTTTTCTTTTAAAAAGTGGCTAAGA
TCTACAGCTGCCTTGTAAGTCATTGGTCTTAAAGGTACCGAGCTCGAATTCCAGGCGGGGAGGCGGCCCA
AAGGGAGATCCGACTCGTCTGAGGGCGAAGGCGAAGACGCGGAAGAGGCCGCAGAGCCGGCAGCAGGCCG
CGGGAAGGAAGGTCCGCTGGATTGAGGGCCGAAGGGACGTAGCAGAAGGACGTCCCGCGCAGAATCCAGG
TGGCAACACAGGCGAGCAGCCATGGAAAGGACGTCAGCTTCCCCGACAACACCACGGAATTGTCAGTGCC
CAACAGCCGAGCCCCTGTCCAGCAGCGGGCAAGGCAGGCGGCGATGAGTTCCGCCGTGGCAATAGGGAGG
GGGAAAGCGAAAGTCCCGGAAAGGAGCTGACAGGTGGTGGCAATGCCCCAACCAGTGGGGGTTGCGTCAG
CAAACACAGTGCACACCACGCCACGTTGCCTGACAACGGGCCACAACTCCTCATAAAGAGACAGCAACCA
GGATTTATACAAGGAGGAGAAAATGAAAGCCATACGGGAAGCAATAGCATGATACAAAGGCATTAAAGCA
GCGTATCCACATAGCGTAAAAGGAGCAACATAGTTAAGAATACCAGTCAATCTTTCACAAATTTTGTAAT
CCAGAGGTTGATTGTCGACTCTAGACTCGACTCTAGAGGATCCCCCTGTTCCACCTCTTGAAGGCTATGT
AGGCCACAAGGCCCACAACCACAGCAGCCAGGATGGAGCAATAGACAGGGATGAGGTTGTCGGTGGTGCC
TCGGGTCACCACGGGCTGGGAGCTGCCCATCACTGTGGTCACCACACCTGCCACCGTGCTGGCTATGAGG
TCTTGTTCTGGAGGTGCCTCAGGCTCCTGGGTGCTGGGGGCTGTGCTGTCCGAGCCCTCTGGGGGTGTGG
ACCGTGTAATCCAACGGCCAGGGATCTCCTCGCACTCGGCGTCGGCCCAGCGTGTGCACTCGCGGAGCTG
GCGCTCGGTGTCCTCGCACACGGTGCAGGGCAGGCACGGGTCCACGTGGTTGGCCTCGTCGGAATACGTG
CCGTCGGGGCACTCCTCGCACACGGTGTTCTGCTTGTCCTGGCAGGAGAACACGAGGCCCGAGCCCGCCT
CGCACACGCGGCACGCCTCGCAGCGCCCAGTCGTCTCATCCTGGTAGTAGCCGTAGGCGCAGCGGCACAC
GGCGTCGTCGGCCTCCACGCACGGCGCCGACATGCTCTGGAGCCCCACGCACTCGGTGCACGGCTTGCAC
GGCTCGGTCGCGCTCACCACGTCGGAGAACGTCACGCTGTCCAGGCAGGGCTCACACACGGTCTGGTTGG
CTCCACAAGGCTGGGCCACACCCTCGCCCAGGTTGCAGGCTTTGCAGCACTCACCGCTGTGTGTGTACAG
GCCTGTGGGGCATGCCTCCTTGGCACCTCCAAGGGACACCCCCAGAAGCAGCAACAGCAGCAGGCGCGGC
CCGTCCATGGCGCGGCCGGTGGCACCTGCCCCCATCGCCCGCCTCCCGCGGCAGCGCTCGACTTCCAGCT
CGGTCCGCTTTGCGGACTGATGGGGCTGCGCTGCGCTGCGCTCCAGCGCCCCCCCTGCCCGCCGGAGCTG
GCCGCGGCCCGAATTCCTGCAGCCCGGGGGATCCCCCTGGGGAGAGAGGTCGGTGATTCGGTCAACGAGG
GAGCCGACTGCCGACGTGCGCTCCGGAGGCTTGCAGAATGCGGAACACCGCGCGGGCAGGAACAGGGCCC
ACACTACCGCCCCACACCCCGCCTCCCGCACCGCCCCTTCCCGGCCGCTGCTCTCGGCGCGCCCTGCTGA
GCAGCCGCTATTGGCCACAGCCCATCGCGGTCGGCGCGCTGCCATTGCTCCCTGGCGCTGTCCGTCTGCG
AGGGTACTAGTGAGACGTGCGGCTTCCGTTTGTCACGTCCGGCACGCCGCGAACCGCAAGGAACCTTCCC
GACTTAGGGGCGGAGCAGGAAGCGTCGCCGGGGGGCCCACAAGGGTAGCGGCGAAGATCCGGGTGACGCT
GCGAACGGACGTGAAGAATGTGCGAGACCCAGGGTCGGCGCCGCTGCGTTTCCCGGAACCACGCCCAGAG
CAGCCGCGTCCCTGCGCAAACCCAGGGCTGCCTTGGAAAAGGCGCAACCCCAACCCCGTGGAATTCGATA
TCAAGCTTCTCGAGGGTAGGCGTGTACGGTGGGAGGCCTATATAAGCAGAGCTCGTTTAGTGAACCGTCA
GATCGCCTGGAGACGCCATCCACGCTGTTTTGACCTCCATAGAAGACACCGGGACCGATCCAGCCTCCGC
GGAATTCACC
