>Addgene plasmid #85872 | AB.pCCL.sin.cPPT.GFP.miR-152-3p.sensor.PGK.dNGFR.WPRE | depositor partial sequence | sequence record 167191 | AB.pCCL.sin.cPPT.GFP.miR-152-3p.sensor.PGK.dNGFR.WPRE sequence 923 bps
TTTTATCGATCACGAGACTAGCCTCGAGAGATCTGATCATAATCAGCCATACCACATTTGTAGAGGTTTT
ACTTGCTTTAAAAAACCTCCCACACCTCCCCCTGAACCTGAAACATAAAATGAATGCAATTGTTGTTGTT
AACTTGTTTATTGCAGCTTATAATGGTTACAAATAAGGCAATAGCATCACAAATTTCACAAATAAGGCAT
TTTTTTCACTGCATTCTAGTTTTGGTTTGTCCAAACTCATCAATGTATCTTATCATGTCTGGATCTCAAA
TCCCTCGGAAGCTGCGCCTGTCATCGAATTCCTGCAGCCCGGTGCATGACTAAGCTAGTACCGGTTCAGT
GCATGACAGAACTTGGTCAGTGCATGACAGAACTTGGTCAGTGCATGACAGAACTTGGTCAGTGCATGAC
AGAACTTGGTCAGTGCATGACAGAACTTGGTCAGTGCATGACAGAACTTGGGCTACGTCGACCAGTACTC
CCCAGTTAAGGTCGGCTAGCTCAGTTAGCCTCCCCCATCTCTCGACGCGGCCGCTTTACTTGTACAGCTC
GTCCATGCCGAGAGTGATCCCGGCGGCGGTCACGAACTCCAGCAGGACCATGTGATCGCGCTTCTCGTTG
GGGTCTTTGCTCAGGGCGGACTGGGTGCTCAGGTAGTGGTTGTCGGGCAGCAGCACGGGGCCGTCGCCGA
TGGGGGTGTTCTGCTGGTAGTGGTCGGCGAGCTGCACGCTGCCGTCCTCGATGTTGTGGCGGATCTTGAA
GTTCACCTTGATGCCGTTCTTCTGCTTGTCGGCCATGATATAGACGTTGTGGCTGTTGTAGTTGTACTCC
AGCTTGTGCCCCAGGATGTTGCCGTCCTCCTTGAAGTCGATGCCCTTCAGCTCGATGCGGTTCACCAGGG
TGTCGCCCTCGAA
